Addgene plasmid #224342: pJExpress401-KDAC8 H143A
Purpose: Expresses human KDAC8 (HDAC8) H143A in E. coli
Depositing lab: Terry Watt. Depositing organization: Xavier University of Louisiana. Publication: Purification of metal-dependent lysine deacetylases with consistently high activity. Toro TB, Painter RG, Haynes RA, Glotser EY, Bratton MR, Bryant JR, Nichols KA, Matthew-Onabanjo AN, Matthew AN, Bratcher DR, Perry CD, Watt TJ. Protein Expr Purif. 2018 Jan;141:1-6. doi: 10.1016/j.pep.2017.08.009. Epub 2017 Aug 24. PubMed 28843507.
Backbone
  Vector backbone: pJExpress401
  Backbone manufacturer: DNA 2.0
  Backbone size w/o insert (bp): 3936
  Total vector size (bp): 5109
  Vector type: Bacterial Expression
Growth in bacteria
  Bacterial resistance: Kanamycin, 50 μg/mL
  Growth temperature: 37°C
  Growth strain: DH5alpha
  Copy number: High Copy
Gene/Insert
  Gene/Insert name: KDAC8 H143A (alt name: HDAC8)
  Species: H. sapiens (human)
  Insert size (bp): 1173
  Mutation: Histidine 143 mutated to alanine
  Entrez Gene: HDAC8 (a.k.a. CDA07, CDLS5, HD8, HDACL1, KDAC8, MRXS6, RPD3, WTS)
  Promoter: T5
  Tag / fusion protein: TEV-cleavable His6 (C terminal on insert)
  Cloning method: Restriction Enzyme; 5′ cloning site NheI (not destroyed); 3′ cloning site XhoI (not destroyed)
  Sequencing primers: 5′ CTCGAAAATAATAAAGGGAAAATCAG; 3′ TGGTAGTGTGGGGACTC
Terms and licenses: Academic/Nonprofit Terms; Industry Terms
Depositor comments: Codon optimized for bacterial expression. The resulting protein is catalytically inactive.
How to cite: pJExpress401-KDAC8 H143A was a gift from Terry Watt (Addgene plasmid # 224342 ; http://n2t.net/addgene:224342 ; RRID:Addgene_224342)
