[The description below was written by a language model from this plasmid's Addgene catalogue record and pLannotate feature annotations shown in this document.]
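Description:
pJExpress401-KDAC8 H143A is a bacterial expression plasmid of about 5.1 kb built on the commercial pJExpress401 backbone. It is used to produce a mutant form of human lysine deacetylase 8 (KDAC8, also known as HDAC8) in E. coli. The plasmid replicates from a high-copy ColE1/pUC-type origin and is selected with kanamycin through an aph(3')-Ia aminoglycoside phosphotransferase gene, which the annotation places downstream of a fragment of the bla (AmpR) promoter. The backbone also carries its own lacI gene with a lacI promoter fragment, so the lac repressor is supplied in cis.

The roughly 1.2 kb insert is a codon-optimized human HDAC8 coding sequence cloned between NheI and XhoI sites, both of which are retained. The catalogue entry lists a T5 promoter. The feature table does not annotate the promoter itself, but it shows three lac operator sites, one of them the symmetric tight-binding version, just upstream of the coding sequence. This arrangement is consistent with lac-repressed transcription that can be induced with IPTG. Fragments of the rrnB T1 and T2 terminators lie on either side of the expression region. The protein carries a C-terminal His6 tag that can be removed with TEV protease, which allows metal-affinity purification followed by tag cleavage. The tag is not annotated separately, though the annotated HDAC8 match is slightly shorter than the stated insert.

Histidine 143 is replaced with alanine, and the depositor notes that the resulting protein is catalytically inactive. The construct therefore suits production of purified recombinant enzyme as an inactive control alongside active deacetylase preparations.
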