Features (pLannotate 1.2.2; 14 found; start..end, strand, type, name):
     86..674     +  rep_origin     ori: high-copy-number ColE1/pMB1/pBR322/pUC origin of replication
    899..916     +  terminator     rrnB T2 terminator (fragment): transcription terminator T2 from the E. coli rrnB gene
    941..960     -  CDS            lacZα (fragment): LacZα fragment of β-galactosidase; lacZ fragment
   1417..1433    +  protein_bind   lac operator: The lac repressor binds to the lac operator to inhibit transcription in E. coli. This inhibition can be relieved by adding lactose or isopropyl-β-D-thiogalactopyranoside (IPTG). lac repressor encoded by lacI
   1478..1494    +  protein_bind   lac operator: The lac repressor binds to the lac operator to inhibit transcription in E. coli. This inhibition can be relieved by adding lactose or isopropyl-β-D-thiogalactopyranoside (IPTG). lac repressor encoded by lacI
   1508..1527    +  protein_bind   lac operator (symmetric): The lac repressor binds to the lac operator to inhibit transcription in E. coli. This inhibition can be relieved by adding lactose or isopropyl-β-D-thiogalactopyranoside (IPTG). The symmetric lac operator was optimized for tight binding of lac repressor. lac repressor encoded by lacI
   1583..2713    +  CDS            HDAC8: HDAC8_HUMAN - Also known as HDACL1. Experimental evidence at protein level: Swiss-Prot protein existence level 1. Responsible for the deacetylation of lysine residues on the N-terminal part of the core histones (H2A, H2B, H3 and H4). Histone deacetylation gives a tag for epigenetic repression and plays an important role in transcriptional regulation, cell cycle progression and developmental events. Histone deacetylases act via the formation of large multiprotein complexes. Also involved in the deacetylation of cohesin complex protein SMC3 regulating release of cohesin complexes from chromatin.
   2794..2834    -  terminator     rrnB T1 terminator (fragment): transcription terminator T1 from the E. coli rrnB gene
   2836..2951    -  ncRNA          5S rRNA: Accession: RF00001 - 5S ribosomal RNA
   2982..3006    +  CDS            KanR (fragment): aminoglycoside phosphotransferase; aph(3')-Ia; confers resistance to kanamycin in bacteria or G418 (Geneticin®) in eukaryotes
   3036..3132    +  promoter       AmpR promoter (fragment): bla
   3135..3944    +  CDS            KanR: aminoglycoside phosphotransferase; aph(3')-Ia; confers resistance to kanamycin in bacteria or G418 (Geneticin®) in eukaryotes
   3953..4026    +  promoter       lacI promoter (fragment): lacI
   4027..5106    +  CDS            lacI: LACI_ECOLI - Experimental evidence at protein level: Swiss-Prot protein existence level 1. Repressor of the lactose operon. Binds allolactose as an inducer. From Escherichia coli (strain K12).
>Addgene plasmid #224342 | pJExpress401-KDAC8 H143A | addgene full sequence | sequence record 447917 | Addgene NGS Result
CTCATGACCAAAATCCCTTAACGTGAGTTACGCGCGCGTCGTTCCACTGAGCGTCAGACCCCGTAGAAAA
GATCAAAGGATCTTCTTGAGATCCTTTTTTTCTGCGCGTAATCTGCTGCTTGCAAACAAAAAAACCACCG
CTACCAGCGGTGGTTTGTTTGCCGGATCAAGAGCTACCAACTCTTTTTCCGAAGGTAACTGGCTTCAGCA
GAGCGCAGATACCAAATACTGTTCTTCTAGTGTAGCCGTAGTTAGCCCACCACTTCAAGAACTCTGTAGC
ACCGCCTACATACCTCGCTCTGCTAATCCTGTTACCAGTGGCTGCTGCCAGTGGCGATAAGTCGTGTCTT
ACCGGGTTGGACTCAAGACGATAGTTACCGGATAAGGCGCAGCGGTCGGGCTGAACGGGGGGTTCGTGCA
CACAGCCCAGCTTGGAGCGAACGACCTACACCGAACTGAGATACCTACAGCGTGAGCTATGAGAAAGCGC
CACGCTTCCCGAAGGGAGAAAGGCGGACAGGTATCCGGTAAGCGGCAGGGTCGGAACAGGAGAGCGCACG
AGGGAGCTTCCAGGGGGAAACGCCTGGTATCTTTATAGTCCTGTCGGGTTTCGCCACCTCTGACTTGAGC
GTCGATTTTTGTGATGCTCGTCAGGGGGGCGGAGCCTATGGAAAAACGCCAGCAACGCGGCCTTTTTACG
GTTCCTGGCCTTTTGCTGGCCTTTTGCTCACATGTTCTTTCCTGCGTTATCCCCTGATTCTGTGGATAAC
CGTATTACCGCCTTTGAGTGAGCTGATACCGCTCGCCGCAGCCGAACGACCGAGCGCAGCGAGTCAGTGA
GCGAGGAAGCGGAAGGCGAGAGTAGGGAACTGCCAGGCATCAAACTAAGCAGAAGGCCCCTGACGGATGG
CCTTTTTGCGTTTCTACAAACTCTTTCTGTGTTGTAAAACGACGGCCAGTCTTAAGCTCGGGCCCCCTGG
GCGGTTCTGATAACGAGTAATCGTTAATCCGCAAATAACGTAAAAACCCGCTTCGGCGGGTTTTTTTATG
GGGGGAGTTTAGGGAAAGAGCATTTGTCAGAATATTTAAGGGCGCCTGTCACTTTGCTTGATATATGAGA
ATTATTTAACCTTATAAATGAGAAAAAAGCAACGCACTTTAAATAAGATACGTTGCTTTTTCGATTGATG
AACACCTATAATTAAACTATTCATCTATTATTTATGATTTTTTGTATATACAATATTTCTAGTTTGTTAA
AGAGAATTAAGAAAATAAATCTCGAAAATAATAAAGGGAAAATCAGTTTTTGATATCAAAATTATACATG
TCAACGATAATACAAAATATAATACAAACTATAAGATGTTATCAGTATTTATTATGCATTTAGAATAAAT
TTTGTGTCGCCCTTAATTGTGAGCGGATAACAATTACGAGCTTCATGCACAGTGAAATCATGAAAAATTT
ATTTGCTTTGTGAGCGGATAACAATTATAATATGTGGAATTGTGAGCGCTCACAATTCCACAACGGTTTC
CCTCTAGAAATAATTTTGTTTAACTTTTAGGAGGTAAAACATATGGAAGAGCCTGAAGAGCCTGCAGACA
GCGGCCAATCCCTGGTGCCGGTTTACATTTACAGCCCGGAATATGTGAGCATGTGCGATAGCTTGGCGAA
AATCCCTAAGCGCGCGAGCATGGTCCACAGCCTGATCGAGGCGTATGCGTTGCACAAACAAATGCGTATT
GTGAAACCGAAAGTGGCATCTATGGAGGAAATGGCTACCTTTCACACGGACGCGTACCTGCAACATCTGC
AGAAAGTGAGCCAAGAAGGTGACGATGATCACCCGGACAGCATTGAGTATGGCCTGGGTTACGATTGTCC
GGCCACGGAGGGTATTTTCGACTACGCGGCAGCAATCGGTGGTGCGACGATCACCGCGGCACAGTGTCTG
ATCGATGGCATGTGCAAGGTTGCCATCAATTGGAGCGGCGGTTGGCATGCAGCGAAGAAAGACGAAGCAT
CCGGTTTCTGCTACCTGAACGATGCGGTTCTGGGCATCCTGCGTCTGCGCCGTAAGTTTGAACGCATTCT
GTACGTTGACCTGGATCTGCATCACGGTGATGGCGTCGAGGACGCCTTCTCCTTTACGAGCAAAGTCATG
ACCGTGTCTCTGCACAAGTTCAGCCCGGGTTTCTTTCCGGGTACCGGCGATGTTAGCGATGTTGGTCTGG
GTAAGGGCCGTTACTACAGCGTGAACGTTCCGATTCAGGATGGTATCCAGGACGAGAAATACTATCAGAT
CTGCGAAAGCGTGCTGAAGGAAGTTTACCAGGCTTTCAATCCGAAAGCCGTTGTCTTGCAGCTGGGTGCC
GACACGATCGCAGGTGACCCGATGTGCAGCTTCAATATGACCCCGGTGGGTATTGGTAAGTGTTTGAAAT
ACATTCTGCAATGGCAGCTGGCGACGCTGATTCTGGGTGGCGGTGGCTACAACTTGGCTAACACCGCGCG
TTGTTGGACCTATTTGACCGGTGTCATCCTGGGCAAGACCCTGAGCTCGGAAATTCCGGACCACGAGTTT
TTCACCGCTTATGGCCCGGATTATGTACTGGAGATCACTCCGTCTTGCCGTCCGGACCGCAACGAGCCAC
ACCGTATTCAACAAATTCTGAACTATATCAAAGGTAATCTGAAGCACGTCGTCGAGAATCTGTATTTTCA
GGGCCATCATCATCACCATCACTAACTCGAGCCCCAAGGGCGACACCCCCTAATTAGCCCGGGCGAAAGG
CCCAGTCTTTCGACTGAGCCTTTCGTTTTATTTGATGCCTGGCAGTTCCCTACTCTCGCATGGGGAGTCC
CCACACTACCATCGGCGCTACGGCGTTTCACTTCTGAGTTCGGCATGGGGTCAGGTGGGACCACCGCGCT
ACTGCCGCCAGGCAAACAAGGGGTGTTATGAGCCATATTCAGGTATAAATGGGCTCGCGATAATGTTCAG
AATTGGTTAATTGGTTGTAACACTGACCCCTATTTGTTTATTTTTCTAAATACATTCAAATATGTATCCG
CTCATGAGACAATAACCCTGATAAATGCTTCAATAATATTGAAAAAGGAAGAATATGAGCCATATTCAAC
GGGAAACGTCGAGGCCGCGATTAAATTCCAACATGGATGCTGATTTATATGGGTATAAATGGGCTCGCGA
TAATGTCGGGCAATCAGGTGCGACAATCTATCGCTTGTATGGGAAGCCCGATGCGCCAGAGTTGTTTCTG
AAACATGGCAAAGGTAGCGTTGCCAATGATGTTACAGATGAGATGGTCAGACTAAACTGGCTGACGGAAT
TTATGCCACTTCCGACCATCAAGCATTTTATCCGTACTCCTGATGATGCATGGTTACTCACCACTGCGAT
CCCCGGAAAAACAGCGTTCCAGGTATTAGAAGAATATCCTGATTCAGGTGAAAATATTGTTGATGCGCTG
GCAGTGTTCCTGCGCCGGTTGCACTCGATTCCTGTTTGTAATTGTCCTTTTAACAGCGATCGCGTATTTC
GCCTCGCTCAGGCGCAATCACGAATGAATAACGGTTTGGTTGATGCGAGTGATTTTGATGACGAGCGTAA
TGGCTGGCCTGTTGAACAAGTCTGGAAAGAAATGCATAAACTTTTGCCATTCTCACCGGATTCAGTCGTC
ACTCATGGTGATTTCTCACTTGATAACCTTATTTTTGACGAGGGGAAATTAATAGGTTGTATTGATGTTG
GACGAGTCGGAATCGCAGACCGATACCAGGATCTTGCCATCCTATGGAACTGCCTCGGTGAGTTTTCTCC
TTCATTACAGAAACGGCTTTTTCAAAAATATGGTATTGATAATCCTGATATGAATAAATTGCAATTTCAT
TTGATGCTCGATGAGTTTTTCTAAGCGGCGCGCCATCGAATGGCGCAAAACCTTTCGCGGTATGGCATGA
TAGCGCCCGGAAGAGAGTCAATTCAGGGTGGTGAATATGAAACCAGTAACGTTATACGATGTCGCAGAGT
ATGCCGGTGTCTCTTATCAGACCGTTTCCCGCGTGGTGAACCAGGCCAGCCACGTTTCTGCGAAAACGCG
GGAAAAAGTGGAAGCGGCGATGGCGGAGCTGAATTACATTCCCAACCGCGTGGCACAACAACTGGCGGGC
AAACAGTCGTTGCTGATTGGCGTTGCCACCTCCAGTCTGGCCCTGCACGCGCCGTCGCAAATTGTCGCGG
CGATTAAATCTCGCGCCGATCAACTGGGTGCCAGCGTGGTGGTGTCGATGGTAGAACGAAGCGGCGTCGA
AGCCTGTAAAGCGGCGGTGCACAATCTTCTCGCGCAACGCGTCAGTGGGCTGATCATTAACTATCCGCTG
GATGACCAGGATGCCATTGCTGTGGAAGCTGCCTGCACTAATGTTCCGGCGTTATTTCTTGATGTCTCTG
ACCAGACACCCATCAACAGTATTATTTTCTCCCATGAGGACGGTACGCGACTGGGCGTGGAGCATCTGGT
CGCATTGGGTCACCAGCAAATCGCGCTGTTAGCGGGCCCATTAAGTTCTGTCTCGGCGCGTCTGCGTCTG
GCTGGCTGGCATAAATATCTCACTCGCAATCAAATTCAGCCGATAGCGGAACGGGAAGGCGACTGGAGTG
CCATGTCCGGTTTTCAACAAACCATGCAAATGCTGAATGAGGGCATCGTTCCCACTGCGATGCTGGTTGC
CAACGATCAGATGGCGCTGGGCGCAATGCGCGCCATTACCGAGTCCGGGCTGCGCGTTGGTGCGGATATC
TCGGTAGTGGGATACGACGATACCGAAGATAGCTCATGTTATATCCCGCCGTTAACCACCATCAAACAGG
ATTTTCGCCTGCTGGGGCAAACCAGCGTGGACCGCTTGCTGCAACTCTCTCAGGGCCAGGCGGTGAAGGG
CAATCAGCTGTTGCCAGTCTCACTGGTGAAAAGAAAAACCACCCTGGCGCCCAATACGCAAACCGCCTCT
CCCCGCGCGTTGGCCGATTCATTAATGCAGCTGGCACGACAGGTTTCCCGACTGGAAAGCGGGCAGTGA
